Addgene plasmid #206054: GFP Cav2.2 HA pCAGGS
Purpose: expression of rabbit Cav2.2 calcium channel with a N-terminal GFP tag and an exofacial double HA tag in domain II
Depositing lab: Annette Dolphin. Publication: Alternative Splicing in Ca(V)2.2 Regulates Neuronal Trafficking via Adaptor Protein Complex-1 Adaptor Protein Motifs. Macabuag N, Dolphin AC. J Neurosci. 2015 Oct 28;35(43):14636-52. doi: 10.1523/JNEUROSCI.3034-15.2015. PubMed 26511252.
Backbone
  Vector backbone: pCAGGS
  Backbone manufacturer: PMID 11397804
  Backbone size w/o insert (bp): 4890
  Vector type: Mammalian Expression
Growth in bacteria
  Bacterial resistance: Ampicillin, 100 μg/mL
  Growth temperature: 37°C
  Growth strain: DH5alpha
  Copy number: High Copy
Gene/Insert
  Gene/Insert name: cacna1b (alt names: Cav2.2 alpha1B; GFP Cav2.2 HA)
  Species: O. cuniculus (rabbit)
  Insert size (bp): 7857
  Entrez Gene: CACNA1B
  Promoter: CMV/B-actin
  Tag / fusion protein: GFP (N terminal on insert)
  Cloning method: Restriction Enzyme; 5′ cloning site EcoRI (not destroyed); 3′ cloning site EcoRI (not destroyed)
  Sequencing primers: 5′ CTCTGCTAACCATGTTCATGC; 3′ CTGATAGGCAGCCTGCACCTG
Resource information
  A portion of this plasmid was derived from a plasmid made by: Yasuo Mori
Terms and licenses: Academic/Nonprofit Terms; Industry Terms: Not Available to Industry
Depositor comments: 5' end of DNA is very GC rich
How to cite: GFP Cav2.2 HA pCAGGS was a gift from Annette Dolphin (Addgene plasmid # 206054 ; http://n2t.net/addgene:206054 ; RRID:Addgene_206054)
