[The description below was written by a language model from this plasmid's Addgene catalogue record and pLannotate feature annotations shown in this document.]
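Description:
GFP Cav2.2 HA pCAGGS is a mammalian expression plasmid of about 12.7 kb, built on the pCAGGS backbone, that encodes the rabbit N-type voltage-gated calcium channel pore subunit Cav2.2 (alpha1B, gene CACNA1B). It is propagated in E. coli through a high-copy ColE1/pUC-type origin and selected with ampicillin via the bla gene under its own promoter. The backbone also carries remnants of lac regulatory sequences, an SV40 origin of replication, which can support episomal amplification in cells expressing large T antigen, and an SV40 polyadenylation signal. No mammalian selection marker is annotated, which suggests use by transient transfection.

Expression is driven by the composite CAG arrangement: the human cytomegalovirus immediate-early enhancer, the chicken β-actin promoter and a chimeric β-actin/β-globin intron, which together give strong constitutive transcription in many cell types, including neurons. Downstream, a GFPmut3 coding sequence sits immediately before the CACNA1B open reading frame, consistent with the N-terminal GFP fusion listed in the catalogue entry. The transcript ends with a short β-globin fragment and the rabbit β-globin polyadenylation signal. The catalogue entry also describes a double HA epitope inserted in an extracellular position in domain II of the channel. The feature table does not annotate this tag separately, so its exact location is not given. The insert is recorded as cloned between EcoRI sites, and the depositor notes that the 5′ end is very GC-rich.

With both tags, total channel protein can be followed by GFP fluorescence, while channels at the plasma membrane can be detected by HA staining of non-permeabilised cells. This fits the associated work on how alternative splicing and adaptor protein motifs govern Cav2.2 trafficking in neurons.
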