Features (pLannotate 1.2.2; 18 found; start..end, strand, type, name):
      5..384     +  enhancer       CMV enhancer: human cytomegalovirus immediate early enhancer
    386..663     +  promoter       chicken β-actin promoter: No description available
    664..1680    +  intron         chimeric intron: chimera between introns from chicken β-actin and rabbit β-globin
   1764..2477    +  CDS            GFPmut3: GFPmut3 is a basic (constitutively fluorescent) green fluorescent protein published in 1996, derived from Aequorea victoria. It is reported to be a very rapidly-maturing weak dimer.
   2478..9560    +  CDS            CACNA1B: CAC1B_RABIT - Also known as CACH5, CACNL1A5. Experimental evidence at protein level: Swiss-Prot protein existence level 1. Voltage-sensitive calcium channels (VSCC) mediate the entry of calcium ions into excitable cells and are also involved in a variety of calcium-dependent processes, including muscle contraction, hormone or neurotransmitter release, gene expression, cell motility, cell division and cell death. The isoform alpha-1B gives rise to N-type calcium currents. N-type calcium channels belong to the 'high-voltage activated' (HVA) group and are specifically blocked by omega-conotoxin-
   9629..9706    +  CDS            HBB (fragment): HBB_PONPY - Experimental evidence at transcript level: Swiss-Prot protein existence level 2. Involved in oxygen transport from the lung to the various peripheral tissues. From Pongo pygmaeus (Bornean orangutan).
   9777..9832    +  polyA_signal   β-globin poly(A) signal: rabbit β-globin polyadenylation signal (Gil and Proudfoot, 1987)
  10215..10237   -  protein_bind   lac operator (fragment): The lac repressor binds to the lac operator to inhibit transcription in E. coli. This inhibition can be relieved by adding lactose or isopropyl-β-D-thiogalactopyranoside (IPTG). lac repressor encoded by lacI
  10241..10271   -  promoter       lac promoter: promoter for the E. coli lac operon
  10286..10307   -  protein_bind   CAP binding site: CAP binding activates transcription in the presence of cAMP. E. coli catabolite activator protein
  10320..10359   -  CDS            lacI (fragment): lac repressor; lacI; The lac repressor binds to the lac operator to inhibit transcription in E. coli. This inhibition can be relieved by adding lactose or isopropyl-β-D-thiogalactopyranoside (IPTG).
  10366..10388   +  promoter       SV40 promoter (fragment): SV40 enhancer and early promoter
  10412..10547   +  rep_origin     SV40 ori: SV40 origin of replication
  10567..10701   +  polyA_signal   SV40 poly(A) signal: SV40 polyadenylation signal
  10703..10757   -  CDS            lacI (fragment): lac repressor; lacI; The lac repressor binds to the lac operator to inhibit transcription in E. coli. This inhibition can be relieved by adding lactose or isopropyl-β-D-thiogalactopyranoside (IPTG).
  10940..11528   -  rep_origin     ori: high-copy-number ColE1/pMB1/pBR322/pUC origin of replication
  11699..12559   -  CDS            AmpR: β-lactamase; bla; confers resistance to ampicillin, carbenicillin, and related antibiotics
  12560..12664   -  promoter       AmpR promoter: bla
>Addgene plasmid #206054 | GFP Cav2.2 HA pCAGGS | addgene full sequence | sequence record 409883 | Addgene NGS Result
GGTCGACATTGATTATTGACTAGTTATTAATAGTAATCAATTACGGGGTCATTAGTTCATAGCCCATATA
TGGAGTTCCGCGTTACATAACTTACGGTAAATGGCCCGCCTGGCTGACCGCCCAACGACCCCCGCCCATT
GACGTCAATAATGACGTATGTTCCCATAGTAACGCCAATAGGGACTTTCCATTGACGTCAATGGGTGGAG
TATTTACGGTAAACTGCCCACTTGGCAGTACATCAAGTGTATCATATGCCAAGTACGCCCCCTATTGACG
TCAATGACGGTAAATGGCCCGCCTGGCATTATGCCCAGTACATGACCTTATGGGACTTTCCTACTTGGCA
GTACATCTACGTATTAGTCATCGCTATTACCATGGTCGAGGTGAGCCCCACGTTCTGCTTCACTCTCCCC
ATCTCCCCCCCCTCCCCACCCCCAATTTTGTATTTATTTATTTTTTAATTATTTTGTGCAGCGATGGGGG
CGGGGGGGGGGGGGGGGCGCGCNNCAGGCGGGGCGGGGCGGGGCGAGGGGCGGGGCGGGGCGAGGCGGAG
AGGTGCGGCGGCAGCCAATCAGAGCGGCGCGCTCCGAAAGTTTCCTTTTATGGCGAGGCGGCGGCGGCGG
CGGCCCTATAAAAAGCGAAGCGCGCGGCGGGCGGGAGTCGCTGCGCGCTGCCTTCGCCCCGTGCCCCGCT
CCGCCGCCGCCTCGCGCCGCCCGCCCCGGCTCTGACTGACCGCGTTACTCCCACAGGTGAGCGGGCGGGA
CGGCCCTTCTCCTCCGGGCTGTAATTAGCGCTTGGTTTAATGACGGCTTGTTTCTTTTCTGTGGCTGCGT
GAAAGCCTTGAGGGGCTCCGGGAGGGCCCTTTGTGCGGGGGGAGCGGCTCGGGGGGTGCGTGCGTGTGTG
TGTGCGTGGGGAGCGCCGCGTGCGGCTCCGCGCTGCCCGGCGGCTGTGAGCGCTGCGGGCGCGGCGCGGG
GCTTTGTGCGCTCCGCAGTGTGCGCGAGGGGAGCGCGGCCGGGGGCGGTGCCCCGCGGTGCGGGGGGGGC
TGCGAGGGGAACAAAGGCTGCGTGCGGGGTGTGTGCGTGGGGGGGTGAGCAGGGGGTGTGGGCGCGTCGG
TCGGGCTGCAACCCCCCCTGCACCCCCCTCCCCGAGTTGCTGAGCACGGCCCGGCTTCGGGTGCGGGGCT
CCGTACGGGGCGTGGCGCGGGGCTCGCCGTGCCGGGCGGGGGGTGGCGGCAGGTGGGGGTGCCGGGCGGG
GCGGGGCCGCCTCGGGCCGGGGAGGGCTCGGGGGAGGGGCGCGGCGGCCCCCGGAGCGCCGGCGGCTGTC
GAGGCGCGGCGAGCCGCAGCCATTGCCTTTTATGGTAATCGTGCGAGAGGGCGCAGGGACTTCCTTTGTC
CCAAATCTGTGCGGAGCCGAAATCTGGGAGGCGCCGCCGCACCCCCTCTAGCGGGCGCGGGGCGAAGCGG
TGCGGCGCCGGCAGGAAGGAAATGGGCGGGGAGGGCCTTCGTGCGTCGCCGCGCCGCCGTCCCCTTCTCC
CTCTCCAGCCTCGGGGCTGTCCGCGGGGGGACGGCTGCCTTCGGGGGGGACGGGGCAGGGCGGGGTTCGG
CTTCTGGCGTGTGACCGGCGGCTCTAGAGCCTCTGCTAACCATGTTCATGCCTTCTTCTTTTTCCTACAG
CTCCTGGGCAACGTGCTGGTTATTGTGCTGTCTCATCATTTTGGCAAAGAATTCCTCGAGGGTACCGAGC
TCGGATCTAAAAAATGAGTAAAGGAGAAGAACTTTTCACTGGAGTTGTCCCAATTCTTGTTGAATTAGAT
GGTGATGTTAATGGGCACAAATTTTCTGTCAGTGGAGAGGGTGAAGGTGATGCAACATACGGAAAACTTA
CCCTTAAATTTATTTGCACTACTGGAAAACTACCTGTTCCATGGCCAACACTTGTCACTACTTTCGGTTA
TGGTGTTCAATGCTTTGCGAGATACCCAGATCATATGAAACAGCATGACTTTTTCAAGAGTGCCATGCCC
GAAGGTTATGTACAGGAAAGAACTATATTTTTCAAAGATGACGGGAACTACAAGACACGTGCTGAAGTCA
AGTTTGAAGGTGATACCCTTGTTAATAGAATCGAGTTAAAAGGTATTGATTTTAAAGAAGATGGAAACAT
TCTTGGACACAAATTGGAATACAACTATAACTCACACAATGTATACATCATGGCAGACAAACAAAAGAAT
GGAATCAAAGTTAACTTCAAAATTAGACACAACATTGAAGATGGAAGCGTTCAACTAGCAGACCATTATC
AACAAAATACTCCAATTGGCGATGGCCCTGTCCTTTTACCAGACAACCATTACCTGTCCACACAATCTGC
CCTTTCGAAAGATCCCAACGAAAAGAGAGACCACATGGTCCTTCTTGAGTTTGTAACAGCTGCTGGGATT
ACACATGGCATGGATGAACTATACAAAATGGTCCGCTTCGGGGACGAGCTGGGCGGCCGCTATGGGGGCG
CGGGCGGCGCGGAGCGGGCCCGGGGCGGCGGGGCCGGCGGGGCTGGCGGCCCGGGCCCCGGGGGGCTGCC
GCCGGGCCAGCGGGTCCTCTACAAACAGTCGATCGCGCAGCGCGCGCGGACCATGGCGCTGTACAACCCC
ATCCCGGTCAAGCAGAACTGCTTCACCGTCAACCGCTCGCTCTTCGTCTTCAGCGAGGACAACGTCGTCC
GCAAATACGCCAAGCGCATCACCGAGTGGCCTCCGTTCGAGTACATGATCCTGGCCACCATCATCGCCAA
CTGCATCGTGCTGGCCCTGGAGCAGCACCTCCCTGACGGGGACAAGACGCCTATGTCCGAGCGCCTGGAT
GACACCGAGCCCTACTTCATTGGGATCTTCTGCTTCGAGGCGGGGATCAAGATCCTGGCCCTGGGCTTTG
TTCTGCACAAGGGCTCCTATCTGCGGAACGGCTGGAACGTCATGGACTTCGTGGTAGTCCTCACGGGGAT
TCTTGCCACAGCCGGAACCGACTTCGACCTGCGAACGCTGAGGGCTGTGCGTGTGCTAAGGCCCCTGAAG
CTGGTGTCTGGGATTCCGAGCTTGCAGGTGGTGCTCAAGTCCATCATGAAGGCCATGGTCCCGCTGCTGC
AGATCGGGCTGCTGCTCTTCTTCGCCATCCTCATGTTTGCCATCATCGGCCTCGAGTTCTACATGGGCAA
GTTCCACAAGGCCTGCTTCCCCAACAGCACAGACCCAGATCCCGTGGGTGACTTCCCCTGTGGCAAGGAG
GCCCCGGCCCGGCTCTGTGAGGGAGACACGGAGTGCCGGGAGTACTGGGCCGGACCCAACTTTGGTATCA
CCAACTTTGACAACATCCTGTTTGCCATCTTGACCGTGTTCCAGTGCATCACCATGGAGGGCTGGACTGA
CATCCTCTACAATACAAACGATGCAGCCGGCAACACGTGGAACTGGCTCTACTTCATCCCTCTCATCATC
ATCGGCTCCTTCTTCATGCTCAACCTGGTGCTGGGTGTGCTCTCAGGAGAGTTTGCTAAGGAGCGCGAGA
GAGTGGAGAACCGCCGCGCCTTCCTGAAGCTCCGGCGGCAGCAGCAGATTGAGCGGGAGCTCAACGGGTA
CCTGGAGTGGATCTTCAAGGCTGAGGAAGTCATGCTGGCTGAGGAGGACAGGAACGCAGAGGAGAAGTCC
CCTCTGGATGCAGTGTTGAAGAGAGCAGCTGCCAAGAAGAGCAGAAGCGACCTGATCCAGGCCGAGGAGG
GGGAGGGCCGGCTCACAGGCCTCTGTGCTCCCGGTTCCCCGTTCGCCCGTGCCAGCCTGAAAAGCGGGAA
GACGGAGAGCTCGTCGTACTTCCGGAGGAAGGAGAAGATGTTCCGCTTCTTCATCCGGCGCATGGTGAAG
GCACAGAGCTTCTACTGGACGGTGCTGTGTGTGGTGGCACTGAACACACTGTGCGTGGCCATGGTGCACT
ACAACCAGCCGCAGCGGCTCACCACGGCATTGTACTTTGCAGAGTTTGTTTTCCTGGGTCTCTTCCTCAC
AGAGATGTCCCTGAAGATGTATGGCCTGGGGCCCAGGAGCTACTTCCGGTCCTCCTTCAACTGTTTTGAC
TTTGGGGTCATCGTGGGCAGTATCTTTGAAGTGGTCTGGGCTGCTTACCCCTACGACGTCCCCGACTACG
CCGGCTACCCGTACGACGTCCCGGACTACGCCGGCGTCGACGTCAAGCCAGGGACCTCCTTCGGGATCAG
TGTTCTGCGGGCTCTGCGCTTACTGAGAATCTTCAAGGTCACCAAATACTGGAACTCCCTACGGAACCTG
GTGGTGTCTCTGCTCAACTCCATGAAGTCCATCATCAGCCTCCTCTTCCTGCTCTTCCTGTTCATTGTTG
TCTTTGCTCTGCTGGGGATGCAGCTGTTTGGAGGCCAGTTCAACTTTAAAGACGAGACCCCAACGACCAA
CTTTGACACCTTCCCTGCTGCTATCCTCACCGTCTTCCAGATCCTGACCGGAGAGGACTGGAATGCGGTC
ATGTACCACGGGATCGAGTCGCAAGGTGGCGTCAGCAGAGGAATGTTCTCCTCCTTCTACTTCATTGTCC
TCACTCTGTTTGGGAACTACACCCTGCTGAATGTCTTCCTGGCCATTGCTGTGGACAACCTTGCCAATGC
TCAGGAGCTGACCAAGGATGAAGAGGAGATGGAAGAAGCAGCCAATCAGAAACTCGCCTTGCAGAAGGCC
AAGGAAGTGGCTGAAGTCAGCCCCATGTCTGCTGCGAACATCTCCATTGCCGCCAGGCAGCAGAACTCGG
CCAAAGCGCGCTCGGTGTGGGAGCAGCGAGCCAGCCAGCTGCGGCTGCAGAACCTGAGGGCCAGCTGCGA
GGCGCTGTACAGCGAGATGGACCCCGAGGAGAGGCTGCGCTACGCCACCGCGCGCCACCTGCGGCCCGAC
GTGAAGACGCACCTGGACCGGCCGCTGGTGGTTGAGCCCGGCCGCGACGCTCCGCGGGGCCCCCCGGGGG
GGAAGTCCCGGCCGGATGGCTCGGAGGCCCCCGAGGGTGCGGATCCCCCGCGCAGGCATCACCGGCACCG
AGACAAGGACAAGGCTCCCGCCACGGTCCCCTCGGCGGGGGAACAGGACAGAGCCGAAGCTCTGAGGGCA
GAGGGCGGGGAGCTGGGGCCCCGCGAGGAGCGGGGGCGGCCACGCCGCAGCCGCAGCAAGGAGGCCCCGG
GCGCCCCGGAGGTGCGCAGCGATCGCGGCCGTGGCCCGTGTCCTGAAGGTGGTCGGCGCCACCACCGGCG
CGGGTCACCGGAGGAGGCAGCTGAGAGGGAGCCCCGCCGCCACCGCGCGCACCGGCACGGGCCCGACCCG
GGCAAGGAGGGCCCAGCGTCCGGGACCAGGGGCGAGCGGCGCGCACGACACCGCACGGGCCCCCGGGCGT
GCCCCCGGGAGGCTGAGAGCAGCGAGGAGCCTGCGCGGCGGCACCGGGCTCGGCACAAGGCGCCGCCCAC
CCAGGAGACCGCGGAGAAGGACAAGGAGGCTGCCGAGAAGGGGGGCGAGGCCACGGAGGCCGAGAAGGAC
AAGGAGGCTCGGAACCACCAGCCCAAGGAGCTGCCCTGTGACCTGGAGGCCATCGGCATGCTGGGAGTGG
GCGCTGTGCATACGCTGCCCAGCACCTGTCTGCAGAAGGTGGAGGAGCAGCCAGAGGATGCGGACAACCA
GCGGAACGTCACCCGCATGGGTAGTCAGCCCCCGGACACCAGCACCACTGTGCACATTCCTGTGACGCTG
ACCGGCCCCCCCGGGGAGACCACGGTAGTGCCCAGTGGAAACGTGGACCTGGAAAGTCAAGCAGAGGGGA
AGAAGGAGGTGGAAACCAGCGATGTGATGAGGAGCGGCCCTCGGCCCATTGTCCCGTACAGTTCCATGTT
CTGTTTAAGCCCAACCAACCTGCTGCGCCGCTGCTGCCACTACATTGTGACCATGCGATACTTCGAGATG
GTCATCCTCGTGGTCATCGCCCTGAGCAGCATCGCCCTGGCTGCCGAGGACCCCGTGAGAACAGACTCTC
CCAGGAATAATGCTCTGAAGTACATGGACTACATCTTCACAGGCGTCTTCACCTTCGAGATGGTGATAAA
GATGATCGATTTGGGACTGCTGCTACACCCTGGAGCCTATTTCCGGGATCTGTGGAACATTCTGGACTTC
ATTGTGGTCAGTGGGGCCCTGGTGGCATTTGCTTTCTCAGGATCCAAAGGGAAAGACATCAGCACCATCA
AATCCCTGAGAGTCCTGCGTGTGCTGCGGCCACTCAAGACCATCAAGCGGCTGCCCAAGCTCAAGGCCGT
GTTTGACTGTGTGGTGAACTCACTGAAAAACGTCCTCAACATCCTGATCGTCTACATGCTCTTCATGTTC
ATCTTTGCCGTCATTGCCGTGCAGCTCTTCAAAGGGAAGTTCTTCTACTGCACGGACGAATCCAAGGAGC
TGGAGCGTGACTGCAGGGGTCAGTATTTGGATTATGAGAAGGAGGAAGTGGAAGCTCAACCGAGGCAGTG
GAAGAAATATGACTTCCACTATGACAACGTGCTCTGGGCTCTGCTAACGCTCTTCACGGTGTCCACAGGG
GAAGGGTGGCCCATGGTGCTGAAACACTCTGTGGATGCCACCTACGAGGAGCAGGGCCCGAGCCCCGGGT
ACCGCATGGAGCTCTCCATCTTCTACGTGGTCTACTTTGTGGTCTTTCCCTTCTTCTTTGTCAACATCTT
CGTGGCCTTGATCATCATCACCTTCCAGGAGCAGGGGGACAAGGTGATGTCCGAGTGCAGCCTGGAGAAG
AACGAGAGGGCTTGCATCGACTTTGCCATCAGCGCCAGACCCCTGACGCGGTACATGCCCCAGAACAAGC
AGTCGTTCCAGTATAAGACGTGGACGTTCGTGGTGTCCCCACCTTTTGAGTACTTCATCATGGCTATGAT
CGCCCTCAACACTGTGGTGCTGATGATGAAGTTCTACGATGCGCCGTACGAGTATGAGCTAATGCTGAAA
TGCCTGAACATCGTGTTCACGTCCATGTTCTCCATGGAGTGTGTGCTGAAGATCATCGCCTTCGGGGTGC
TGAACTATTTCAGAGATGCCTGGAATGTCTTTGACTTTGTCACGGTGTTGGGAAGTATTACTGATATTTT
GGTAACAGAGATTGCGAACAACTTCATCAACCTCAGCTTCCTGCGCCTGTTCCGGGCCGCGCGGCTCATC
AAGCTGCTGCGCCAGGGCTACACCATCCGCATCCTGCTTTGGACCTTCGTGCAGTCCTTCAAGGCGCTGC
CCTACGTGTGTCTCCTCATCGCCATGCTCTTCTTCATCTACGCCATCATTGGCATGCAGGTTTTTGGGAA
CATCGCCCTGGACGATGACACCAGCATCAACAGGCACAATAACTTCCGGACGTTTCTGCAGGCCTTGATG
TTGCTGTTCAGGAGCGCCACGGGGGAGGCCTGGCACGAGATAATGCTGTCGTGCCTCAGCAGCCGGGCCT
GCGACGAGCACTCCAATGCCAGCGAGTGCGGCAGCGACTTTGCCTACTTTTACTTCGTCTCCTTCATCTT
CCTCTGCTCCTTTCTGATGTTGAACCTCTTTGTGGCTGTGATCATGGACAATTTTGAGTACCTTACACGG
GACTCTTCCATCTTAGGGCCTCACCACCTGGATGAGTTCATCCGGGTCTGGGCTGAATACGACCCGGCCG
CGTGTGGGCGCATCAGTTACAGTGACATGTTTGAGATGCTGAAGCACATGTCCCCACCCCTGGGGCTGGG
GAAGAAGTGCCCTGCTCGAGTCGCGTACAAGCGCCTGGTCCGCATGAACATGCCCATCTCCAGTGAGGAC
ATGACGGTGCACTTCACATCCACGCTGATGGCTCTCATTCGGACAGCGCTGGACATCAAGCTGGCACCAG
CTGGGACCAAGCAGCACCAGTGCGACGCAGAGCTGAGGAAGGAGATTTCCTGTGTGTGGGCCAATCTGCC
CCAGAAGACCCTGGACTTACTGGTACCACCCCATAAGCCTGACGAGATGACGGTGGGCAAAGTCTATGCA
GCTCTGATGATCTTCGACTTCTACAAACAGAACAAAACCAGCAGAGACCAGACTCAGCAAGCCCCCGGAG
GCCTGTCCCAGCTGGGCCCCGTGTCCCTGTTCCACCCGCTGAAGGCCACGCTGGAGCAGACTCAGCCGGC
GCTGCGTGGAGCCCGGGCTTTCCTGCGGCAGAAGAGTTCTGCCTCCCTGAGCAACGGCGGGGCCGTACAA
ACCCAGGAGAGCGGCATCAAGGAATCGGTTTCTTGGGGCACTCAGAGGACCCAGGATGTGCTTTGCGAGG
CCAGGGCACCCCTGGAGCGGGGCCACTCAGCTGAGATCCCAGTCGGGCAGCCTGGGACACTGGCTGTAGA
TGTCCAGATGCAGAACATGACTCTGAGTGGCCCTGACGCCGAGCCGCAGCCAGGGCTGGAGAGCCAGGGC
CGAGCCGCCTCCATGCCCCGCCTGGCCGCAGAAACACAGCCCGCGCCTGACGCCAGCCCCATGAAGCGCT
CCATCTCCACGCTGGCCCCGCGCCCCCACACGGCCCGGCTCGGCAGCACCGCGCTGGACCGCCCAGCCCC
CAGCCAGGCCCCGCACCATCACCACCACCGCTGCCACCGCCGCAGGGACAGGAAGCAGCGGTCCCTGGAG
AAGGGTCCCAGCCTGTCTGCTGACACAGATGGGGCCCCCGACAGCACGGTGGGGCCAGGACTGCCCACGG
GGGAGGGCCCCCCCGGCTGCAGGCGGGAGCGGGAGCGCAGGCAGGAGCGGGGCCGGTCCCAGGAGCGGAG
GCAGCCCTCGTCCTCCTCCTCGGAGAAGCATCGCTTCTACTCCTGTGACCGCTTCGGGGGCCGCGAACCC
CCACAGCCCAAGCCCTCCCTCAGTAGTCACCCCACGTCGCCGACGGCCGGGCAGGAGCCGGGACCCCACC
CGCAGGGGAGTGGTTCGGTTCACGGGAGCCCCCTGCTGTCCACATCTGGTGCTAGCACCCCGGGCCGGGG
GCGGAGGCAGCTCCCCCAGACCCCCTTGACCCCCCGCCCCAGCGTCACCTACAAGACGGCCAACTCCTCG
CCTGTCCACTTCGCCGGGGCACCGAGCGGCCTCCCCGCCTTCTCCCCCGGCCGGCTCAGCCGGGGCCTCT
CAGAACACAACGCCCTGCTGCAGAGGGACCCGCTCAGCCGGCCCCTGGCGCCCGGCTCGCGCATCGGCTC
CGACCCCTACCTGGGGCAGCGGCTGGACAGCGAGGCGCCCGCCCGTGCCCTGCCCGAGGACGCGCCCGCC
TTTGAGGAGACCGCGGCCAGCAACTCGGGCCGCTCCTCCCGGACCTCGTACGTGTCCTCACTGACCTCGC
AGCCCCCGCCGCTGCGCCGCGTGCCCAACGGCTACCACTGCACTCTGGGGCTGGGCGGGGGCGGCCGGGC
GCGGCGCGGCTGCCACCACCCCGACCGCGACCGCCGGTGCTAGACTAGTTCTAGCAAGCTTCGACGAATT
CGCATGCGGCCGCTAGCTCGAGGTACCGATATCGAGCTCAATTCACTCCTCAGGTGCAGGCTGCCTATCA
GAAGGTGGTGGCTGGTGTGGCCAATGCCCTGGCTCACAAATACCACTGAGATCTTTTTCCCTCTGCCAAA
AATTATGGGGACATCATGAAGCCCCTTGAGCATCTGACTTCTGGCTAATAAAGGAAATTTATTTTCATTG
CAATAGTGTGTTGGAATTTTTTGTGTCTCTCACTCGGAAGGACATATGGGAGGGCAAATCATTTAAAACA
TCAGAATGAGTATTTGGTTTAGAGTTTGGCAACATATGCCCATATGCTGGCTGCCATGAACAAAGGTTGG
CTATAAAGAGGTCATCAGTATATGAAACAGCCCCCTGCTGTCCATTCCTTATTCCATAGAAAAGCCTTGA
CTTGAGGTTAGATTTTTTTTATATTTTGTTTTGTGTTATTTTTTTCTTTAACATCCCTAAAATTTTCCTT
ACATGTTTTACTAGCCAGATTTTTCCTCCTCTCCTGACTACTCCCAGTCATAGCTGTCCCTCTTCTCTTA
TGGAGATCCCTCGACCTGCAGCCCAAGCTTGGCGTAATCATGGTCATAGCTGTTTCCTGTGTGAAATTGT
TATCCGCTCACAATTCCACACAACATACGAGCCGGAAGCATAAAGTGTAAAGCCTGGGGTGCCTAATGAG
TGAGCTAACTCACATTAATTGCGTTGCGCTCACTGCCCGCTTTCCAGTCGGGAAACCTGTCGTGCCAGCG
GATCCGCATCTCAATTAGTCAGCAACCATAGTCCCGCCCCTAACTCCGCCCATCCCGCCCCTAACTCCGC
CCAGTTCCGCCCATTCTCCGCCCCATGGCTGACTAATTTTTTTTATTTATGCAGAGGCCGAGGCCGCCTC
GGCCTCTGAGCTATTCCAGAAGTAGTGAGGAGGCTTTTTTGGAGGCCTAGGCTTTTGCAAAAAGCTAACT
TGTTTATTGCAGCTTATAATGGTTACAAATAAAGCAATAGCATCACAAATTTCACAAATAAAGCATTTTT
TTCACTGCATTCTAGTTGTGGTTTGTCCAAACTCATCAATGTATCTTATCATGTCTGGATCCGCTGCATT
AATGAATCGGCCAACGCGCGGGGAGAGGCGGTTTGCGTATTGGGCGCTCTTCCGCTTCCTCGCTCACTGA
CTCGCTGCGCTCGGTCGTTCGGCTGCGGCGAGCGGTATCAGCTCACTCAAAGGCGGTAATACGGTTATCC
ACAGAATCAGGGGATAACGCAGGAAAGAACATGTGAGCAAAAGGCCAGCAAAAGGCCAGGAACCGTAAAA
AGGCCGCGTTGCTGGCGTTTTTCCATAGGCTCCGCCCCCCTGACGAGCATCACAAAAATCGACGCTCAAG
TCAGAGGTGGCGAAACCCGACAGGACTATAAAGATACCAGGCGTTTCCCCCTGGAAGCTCCCTCGTGCGC
TCTCCTGTTCCGACCCTGCCGCTTACCGGATACCTGTCCGCCTTTCTCCCTTCGGGAAGCGTGGCGCTTT
CTCATAGCTCACGCTGTAGGTATCTCAGTTCGGTGTAGGTCGTTCGCTCCAAGCTGGGCTGTGTGCACGA
ACCCCCCGTTCAGCCCGACCGCTGCGCCTTATCCGGTAACTATCGTCTTGAGTCCAACCCGGTAAGACAC
GACTTATCGCCACTGGCAGCAGCCACTGGTAACAGGATTAGCAGAGCGAGGTATGTAGGCGGTGCTACAG
AGTTCTTGAAGTGGTGGCCTAACTACGGCTACACTAGAAGAACAGTATTTGGTATCTGCGCTCTGCTGAA
GCCAGTTACCTTCGGAAAAAGAGTTGGTAGCTCTTGATCCGGCAAACAAACCACCGCTGGTAGCGGTGGT
TTTTTTGTTTGCAAGCAGCAGATTACGCGCAGAAAAAAAGGATCTCAAGAAGATCCTTTGATCTTTTCTA
CGGGGTCTGACGCTCAGTGGAACGAAAACTCACGTTAAGGGATTTTGGTCATGAGATTATCAAAAAGGAT
CTTCACCTAGATCCTTTTAAATTAAAAATGAAGTTTTAAATCAATCTAAAGTATATATGAGTAAACTTGG
TCTGACAGTTACCAATGCTTAATCAGTGAGGCACCTATCTCAGCGATCTGTCTATTTCGTTCATCCATAG
TTGCCTGACTCCCCGTCGTGTAGATAACTACGATACGGGAGGGCTTACCATCTGGCCCCAGTGCTGCAAT
GATACCGCGAGACCCACGCTCACCGGCTCCAGATTTATCAGCAATAAACCAGCCAGCCGGAAGGGCCGAG
CGCAGAAGTGGTCCTGCAACTTTATCCGCCTCCATCCAGTCTATTAATTGTTGCCGGGAAGCTAGAGTAA
GTAGTTCGCCAGTTAATAGTTTGCGCAACGTTGTTGCCATTGCTACAGGCATCGTGGTGTCACGCTCGTC
GTTTGGTATGGCTTCATTCAGCTCCGGTTCCCAACGATCAAGGCGAGTTACATGATCCCCCATGTTGTGC
AAAAAAGCGGTTAGCTCCTTCGGTCCTCCGATCGTTGTCAGAAGTAAGTTGGCCGCAGTGTTATCACTCA
TGGTTATGGCAGCACTGCATAATTCTCTTACTGTCATGCCATCCGTAAGATGCTTTTCTGTGACTGGTGA
GTACTCAACCAAGTCATTCTGAGAATAGTGTATGCGGCGACCGAGTTGCTCTTGCCCGGCGTCAATACGG
GATAATACCGCGCCACATAGCAGAACTTTAAAAGTGCTCATCATTGGAAAACGTTCTTCGGGGCGAAAAC
TCTCAAGGATCTTACCGCTGTTGAGATCCAGTTCGATGTAACCCACTCGTGCACCCAACTGATCTTCAGC
ATCTTTTACTTTCACCAGCGTTTCTGGGTGAGCAAAAACAGGAAGGCAAAATGCCGCAAAAAAGGGAATA
AGGGCGACACGGAAATGTTGAATACTCATACTCTTCCTTTTTCAATATTATTGAAGCATTTATCAGGGTT
ATTGTCTCATGAGCGGATACATATTTGAATGTATTTAGAAAAATAAACAAATAGGGGTTCCGCGCACATT
TCCCCGAAAAGTGCCACCTG
